>Addgene plasmid #221433 | pcDNA5-FRT/T0-eGFP NFATC2IP | addgene full sequence | sequence record 437476 | Addgene NGS Result
GACGGATCGGGAGATCTCCCGATCCCCTATGGTGCACTCTCAGTACAATCTGCTCTGATGCCGCATAGTT
AAGCCAGTATCTGCTCCCTGCTTGTGTGTTGGAGGTCGCTGAGTAGTGCGCGAGCAAAATTTAAGCTACA
ACAAGGCAAGGCTTGACCGACAATTGCATGAAGAATCTGCTTAGGGTTAGGCGTTTTGCGCTGCTTCGCG
ATGTACGGGCCAGATATACGCGTTGACATTGATTATTGACTAGTTATTAATAGTAATCAATTACGGGGTC
ATTAGTTCATAGCCCATATATGGAGTTCCGCGTTACATAACTTACGGTAAATGGCCCGCCTGGCTGACCG
CCCAACGACCCCCGCCCATTGACGTCAATAATGACGTATGTTCCCATAGTAACGCCAATAGGGACTTTCC
ATTGACGTCAATGGGTGGAGTATTTACGGTAAACTGCCCACTTGGCAGTACATCAAGTGTATCATATGCC
AAGTACGCCCCCTATTGACGTCAATGACGGTAAATGGCCCGCCTGGCATTATGCCCAGTACATGACCTTA
TGGGACTTTCCTACTTGGCAGTACATCTACGTATTAGTCATCGCTATTACCATGGTGATGCGGTTTTGGC
AGTACATCAATGGGCGTGGATAGCGGTTTGACTCACGGGGATTTCCAAGTCTCCACCCCATTGACGTCAA
TGGGAGTTTGTTTTGGCACCAAAATCAACGGGACTTTCCAAAATGTCGTAACAACTCCGCCCCATTGACG
CAAATGGGCGGTAGGCGTGTACGGTGGGAGGTCTATATAAGCAGAGCTCTCCCTATCAGTGATAGAGATC
TCCCTATCAGTGATAGAGATCGTCGACGAGCTCGTTTAGTGAACCGTCAGATCGCCTGGAGACGCCATCC
ACGCTGTTTTGACCTCCATAGAAGACACCGGGACCGATCCAGCCTCCGGACTCTAGCGTTTAAACTTAAG
CTTGGTACCATGGTGAGCAAGGGCGAGGAGCTGTTCACCGGGGTGGTGCCCATCCTGGTCGAGCTGGACG
GCGACGTAAACGGCCACAAGTTCAGCGTGTCCGGCGAGGGCGAGGGCGATGCCACCTACGGCAAGCTGAC
CCTGAAGTTCATCTGCACCACCGGCAAGCTGCCCGTGCCCTGGCCCACCCTCGTGACCACCCTGACCTAC
GGCGTGCAGTGCTTCAGCCGCTACCCCGACCACATGAAGCAGCACGACTTCTTCAAGTCCGCCATGCCCG
AAGGCTACGTCCAGGAGCGCACCATCTTCTTCAAGGACGACGGCAACTACAAGACCCGCGCCGAGGTGAA
GTTCGAGGGCGACACCCTGGTGAACCGCATCGAGCTGAAGGGCATCGACTTCAAGGAGGACGGCAACATC
CTGGGGCACAAGCTGGAGTACAACTACAACAGCCACAACGTCTATATCATGGCCGACAAGCAGAAGAACG
GCATCAAGGTGAACTTCAAGATCCGCCACAACATCGAGGACGGCAGCGTGCAGCTCGCCGACCACTACCA
GCAGAACACCCCCATCGGCGACGGCCCCGTGCTGCTGCCCGACAACCACTACCTGAGCACCCAGTCCGCC
CTGAGCAAAGACCCCAACGAGAAGCGCGATCACATGGTCCTGCTGGAGTTCGTGACCGCCGCCGGGATCA
CTCTCGGCATGGACGAGCTGTACAAGGGCGCGCCAATGGCGGAGCCTGTGGGGAAGCGGGGCCGCTGGTC
CGGAGGTAGCGGTGCCGGCCGAGGGGGTCGGGGCGGCTGGGGCGGTCGGGGCCGGCGTCCTCGGGCCCAG
CGGTCTCCATCCCGGGGCACGCTGGACGTAGTGTCTGTGGACTTGGTCACCGACAGCGATGAGGAAATTC
TGGAGGTCGCCACCGCTCGCGGTGCCGCGGACGAGGTTGAGGTGGAGCCCCCGGAGCCCCCGGGGCCGGT
CGCGTCCCGGGATAACAGCAACAGTGACAGCGAAGGGGAGGACAGGCGGCCCGCAGGACCCCCGCGGGAG
CCGGTCAGGCGGCGGCGGCGGCTGGTGCTGGATCCGGGGGAGGCGCCGCTGGTTCCGGTGTACTCGGGGA
AGGTTAAAAGCAGCCTTCGCCTTATCCCAGATGATCTATCCCTCCTGAAACTCTACCCTCCAGGGGATGA
GGAAGAGGCAGAGCTGGCAGATTCGAGTGGTCTCTACCATGAGGGCTCCCCATCACCAGGCTCTCCCTGG
AAGACAAAGCTGAGGACTAAGGATAAAGAAGAGAAGAAAAAGACAGAGTTTCTGGATCTGGACAACTCTC
CTCTGTCCCCACCTTCACCAAGGACCAAAAGCAGAACGCATACTCGGGCACTCAAGAAGTTAAGTGAGGT
GAACAAGCGCCTCCAGGATCTCCGTTCCTGTCTGAGCCCCAAGCCACCTCAGGGTCAAGAGCAACAGGGC
CAAGAGGATGAAGTGGTCTTGGTGGAAGGGCCCACCCTCCCAGAGACCCCCCGACTCTTCCCACTCAAAA
TCCGTTGCCGGGCTGACCTGGTCAGATTGCCCCTCAGGATGTCGGAGCCCCTGCAGAGTGTGGTGGACCA
CATGGCCACCCACCTTGGGGTGTCCCCAAGCAGGATCCTTTTGCTTTTTGGAGAGACAGAGCTATCACCT
ACTGCCACTCCCAGGACCCTAAAGCTCGGAGTGGCTGACATCATTGACTGTGTGGTACTAACAAGTTCTC
CAGAGGCCACAGAGACGTCCCAACAGCTCCAGCTCCGGGTGCAGGGAAAGGAGAAACACCAGACACTGGA
AGTCTCACTGTCTCGAGATTCCCCTCTAAAGACCCTCATGTCCCACTATGAGGAGGCCATGGGACTGTCG
GGACGGAAGCTCTCCTTCTTCTTTGATGGGACAAAGCTTTCAGGCAGGGAGCTGCCAGCTGACCTGGGCA
TGGAATCTGGGGACCTCATTGAGGTCTGGGGCTGAGATATCCATCACACTGGCGGCCGCTCGAGTCTAGA
GGGCCCGTTTAAACCCGCTGATCAGCCTCGACTGTGCCTTCTAGTTGCCAGCCATCTGTTGTTTGCCCCT
CCCCCGTGCCTTCCTTGACCCTGGAAGGTGCCACTCCCACTGTCCTTTCCTAATAAAATGAGGAAATTGC
ATCGCATTGTCTGAGTAGGTGTCATTCTATTCTGGGGGGTGGGGTGGGGCAGGACAGCAAGGGGGAGGAT
TGGGAAGACAATAGCAGGCATGCTGGGGATGCGGTGGGCTCTATGGCTTCTGAGGCGGAAAGAACCAGCT
GGGGCTCTAGGGGGTATCCCC
[124 nt withheld, positions 3312-3435]
C
[91 nt withheld, positions 3437-3527]
AGGGTGATGGTTCACGTACCTAGAAGTTCCTATTCCGAAGTTCCTATTCTCTAGAAAGTATAGGAACTTC
CTTGGCCAAAAAGCCTGAACTCACCGCGACGTCTGTCGAGAAGTTTCTGATCGAAAAGTTCGACAGCGTC
TCCGACCTGATGCAGCTCTCGGAGGGCGAAGAATCTCGTGCTTTCAGCTTCGATGTAGGAGGGCGTGGAT
ATGTCCTGCGGGTAAATAGCTGCGCCGATGGTTTCTACAAAGATCGTTATGTTTATCGGCACTTTGCATC
GGCCGCGCTCCCGATTCCGGAAGTGCTTGACATTGGGGAGTTCAGCGAGAGCCTGACCTATTGCATCTCC
CGCCGTGCACAGGGTGTCACGTTGCAAGACCTGCCTGAAACCGAACTGCCCGCTGTTCTGCAGCCGGTCG
CGGAGGCCATGGATGCGATCGCTGCGGCCGATCTTAGCCAGACGAGCGGGTTCGGCCCATTCGGACCGCA
AGGAATCGGTCAATACACTACATGGCGTGATTTCATATGCGCGATTGCTGATCCCCATGTGTATCACTGG
CAAACTGTGATGGACGACACCGTCAGTGCGTCCGTCGCGCAGGCTCTCGATGAGCTGATGCTTTGGGCCG
AGGACTGCCCCGAAGTCCGGCACCTCGTGCACGCGGATTTCGGCTCCAACAATGTCCTGACGGACAATGG
CCGCATAACAGCGGTCATTGACTGGAGCGAGGCGATGTTCGGGGATTCCCAATACGAGGTCGCCAACATC
TTCTTCTGGAGGCCGTGGTTGGCTTGTATGGAGCAGCAGACGCGCTACTTCGAGCGGAGGCATCCGGAGC
TTGCAGGATCGCCGCGGCTCCGGGCGTATATGCTCCGCATTGGTCTTGACCAACTCTATCAGAGCTTGGT
TGACGGCAATTTCGATGATGCAGCTTGGGCGCAGGGTCGATGCGACGCAATCGTCCGATCCGGAGCCGGG
ACTGTCGGGCGTACACAAATCGCCCGCAGAAGCGCGGCCGTCTGGACCGATGGCTGTGTAGAAGTACTCG
CCGATAGTGGAAACCGACGCCCCAGCACTCGTCCGAGGGCAAAGGAATAGCACGTACTACGAGATTTCGA
TTCCACCGCCGCCTTCTATGAAAGGTTGGGCTTCGGAATCGTTTTCCGGGACGCCGGCTGGATGATCCTC
CAGCGCGGGGATCTCATGCTGGAGTTCTTCGCCCACCCCAACTTGTTTATTGCAGCTTATAATGGTTACA
AATAAAGCAATAGCATCACAAATTTCACAAATAAAGCATTTTTTTCACTGCATTCTAGTTGTGGTTTGTC
CAAACTCATCAATGTATCTTATCATGTCTGTATACCGTCGACCTCTAGCTAGAGCTTGGCGTAATCATGG
TCATAGCTGTTTCCTGTGTGAAATTGTTATCCGCTCACAATTCCACACAACATACGAGCCGGAAGCATAA
AGTGTAAAGCCTGGGGTGCCTAATGAGTGAGCTAACTCACATTAATTGCGTTGCGCTCACTGCCCGCTTT
CCAGTCGGGAAACCTGTCGTGCCAGCTGCATTAATGAATCGGCCAACGCGCGGGGAGAGGCGGTTTGCGT
ATTGGGCGCTCTTCCGCTTCCTCGCTCACTGACTCGCTGCGCTCGGTCGTTCGGCTGCGGCGAGCGGTAT
CAGCTCACTCAAAGGCGGTAATACGGTTATCCACAGAATCAGGGGATAACGCAGGAAAGAACATGTGAGC
AAAAGGCCAGCAAAAGGCCAGGAACCGTAAAAAGGCCGCGTTGCTGGCGTTTTTCCATAGGCTCCGCCCC
CCTGACGAGCATCACAAAAATCGACGCTCAAGTCAGAGGTGGCGAAACCCGACAGGACTATAAAGATACC
AGGCGTTTCCCCCTGGAAGCTCCCTCGTGCGCTCTCCTGTTCCGACCCTGCCGCTTACCGGATACCTGTC
CGCCTTTCTCCCTTCGGGAAGCGTGGCGCTTTCTCATAGCTCACGCTGTAGGTATCTCAGTTCGGTGTAG
GTCGTTCGCTCCAAGCTGGGCTGTGTGCACGAACCCCCCGTTCAGCCCGACCGCTGCGCCTTATCCGGTA
ACTATCGTCTTGAGTCCAACCCGGTAAGACACGACTTATCGCCACTGGCAGCAGCCACTGGTAACAGGAT
TAGCAGAGCGAGGTATGTAGGCGGTGCTACAGAGTTCTTGAAGTGGTGGCCTAACTACGGCTACACTAGA
AGAACAGTATTTGGTATCTGCGCTCTGCTGAAGCCAGTTACCTTCGGAAAAAGAGTTGGTAGCTCTTGAT
CCGGCAAACAAACCACCGCTGGTAGCGGTGGTTTTTTTGTTTGCAAGCAGCAGATTACGCGCAGAAAAAA
AGGATCTCAAGAAGATCCTTTGATCTTTTCTACGGGGTCTGACGCTCAGTGGAACGAAAACTCACGTTAA
GGGATTTTGGTCATGAGATTATCAAAAAGGATCTTCACCTAGATCCTTTTAAATTAAAAATGAAGTTTTA
AATCAATCTAAAGTATATATGAGTAAACTTGGTCTGACAGTTACCAATGCTTAATCAGTGAGGCACCTAT
CTCAGCGATCTGTCTATTTCGTTCATCCATAGTTGCCTGACTCCCCGTCGTGTAGATAACTACGATACGG
GAGGGCTTACCATCTGGCCCCAGTGCTGCAATGATACCGCGAGACCCACGCTCACCGGCTCCAGATTTAT
CAGCAATAAACCAGCCAGCCGGAAGGGCCGAGCGCAGAAGTGGTCCTGCAACTTTATCCGCCTCCATCCA
GTCTATTAATTGTTGCCGGGAAGCTAGAGTAAGTAGTTCGCCAGTTAATAGTTTGCGCAACGTTGTTGCC
ATTGCTACAGGCATCGTGGTGTCACGCTCGTCGTTTGGTATGGCTTCATTCAGCTCCGGTTCCCAACGAT
CAAGGCGAGTTACATGATCCCCCATGTTGTGCAAAAAAGCGGTTAGCTCCTTCGGTCCTCCGATCGTTGT
CAGAAGTAAGTTGGCCGCAGTGTTATCACTCATGGTTATGGCAGCACTGCATAATTCTCTTACTGTCATG
CCATCCGTAAGATGCTTTTCTGTGACTGGTGAGTACTCAACCAAGTCATTCTGAGAATAGTGTATGCGGC
GACCGAGTTGCTCTTGCCCGGCGTCAATACGGGATAATACCGCGCCACATAGCAGAACTTTAAAAGTGCT
CATCATTGGAAAACGTTCTTCGGGGCGAAAACTCTCAAGGATCTTACCGCTGTTGAGATCCAGTTCGATG
TAACCCACTCGTGCACCCAACTGATCTTCAGCATCTTTTACTTTCACCAGCGTTTCTGGGTGAGCAAAAA
CAGGAAGGCAAAATGCCGCAAAAAAGGGAATAAGGGCGACACGGAAATGTTGAATACTCATACTCTTCCT
TTTTCAATATTATTGAAGCATTTATCAGGGTTATTGTCTCATGAGCGGATACATATTTGAATGTATTTAG
AAAAATAAACAAATAGGGGTTCCGCGCACATTTCCCCGAAAAGTGCCACCTGACGTC
Features (pLannotate 1.2.2; 22 found; start..end, strand, type, name):
     28..80      -  misc_feature   bom (fragment): basis of mobility region from pBR322
    235..614     +  enhancer       CMV enhancer: human cytomegalovirus immediate early enhancer
    615..818     +  promoter       CMV promoter: human cytomegalovirus (CMV) immediate early promoter
    820..839     +  promoter       PLtetO-1 promoter (fragment): modified phage lambda PL promoter with tet operator sites (Lutz and Bujard, 1997)
    841..860     +  promoter       PLtetO-1 promoter (fragment): modified phage lambda PL promoter with tet operator sites (Lutz and Bujard, 1997)
    868..901     +  promoter       TRE3GV promoter (fragment): 3rd-generation Tet-responsive promoter that can be activated by binding of Tet-On® 3G, optimized for retroviral and lentiviral vectors
    990..1706    +  CDS            EGFP: EGFP is a basic (constitutively fluorescent) green fluorescent protein published in 1996, derived from Aequorea victoria. It is reported to be a rapidly-maturing weak dimer with moderate acid sensitivity.
   1716..2972    +  CDS            NFATC2IP: NF2IP_HUMAN - Also known as NIP45. Experimental evidence at protein level: Swiss-Prot protein existence level 1. In T-helper 2 (Th2) cells, regulates the magnitude of NFAT- driven transcription of a specific subset of cytokine genes, including IL3, IL4, IL5 and IL13, but not IL2. Recruits PRMT1 to the IL4 promoter; this leads to enhancement of histone H4 'Arg-3'-methylation and facilitates subsequent histone acetylation at the IL4 locus, thus promotes robust cytokine expression (By similarity). Down-regulates formation of poly-SUMO chains by UBE2I/UBC9 (By similarity). From Homo sapiens (Human
   3042..3266    +  polyA_signal   bGH poly(A) signal: bovine growth hormone polyadenylation signal
   3270..3291    +  promoter       SV40 promoter (fragment): SV40 enhancer and early promoter
   3312..3545    +  rep_origin     f1 ori (fragment) (sequence partly withheld): f1 bacteriophage origin of replication; arrow indicates direction of (+) strand synthesis
   3550..3597    +  protein_bind   FRT: FLP-mediated recombination occurs in the 8-bp core sequence TCTAGAAA (Turan and Bode, 2011). FLP recombinase from the Saccharomyces cerevisiae 2μ plasmid
   3605..4627    +  CDS            HygR: hygromycin B phosphotransferase confers resistance to hygromycin
   4637..4762    +  CDS            ble (fragment): BLE_KLEPN - Experimental evidence at protein level: Swiss-Prot protein existence level 1. Binding protein with a strong affinity to the bleomycin family of antibiotics. Binds to CL990; an antimitotic-antibiotic compound. From Klebsiella pneumoniae.
   4757..4878    +  polyA_signal   SV40 poly(A) signal: SV40 polyadenylation signal
   4951..4967    -  protein_bind   lac operator: The lac repressor binds to the lac operator to inhibit transcription in E. coli. This inhibition can be relieved by adding lactose or isopropyl-β-D-thiogalactopyranoside (IPTG). lac repressor encoded by lacI
   4975..5005    -  promoter       lac promoter: promoter for the E. coli lac operon
   5020..5041    -  protein_bind   CAP binding site: CAP binding activates transcription in the presence of cAMP. E. coli catabolite activator protein
   5054..5146    -  CDS            lacI (fragment): lac repressor; lacI; The lac repressor binds to the lac operator to inhibit transcription in E. coli. This inhibition can be relieved by adding lactose or isopropyl-β-D-thiogalactopyranoside (IPTG).
   5329..5917    -  rep_origin     ori: high-copy-number ColE1/pMB1/pBR322/pUC origin of replication
   6088..6948    -  CDS            AmpR: β-lactamase; bla; confers resistance to ampicillin, carbenicillin, and related antibiotics
   6949..7053    -  promoter       AmpR promoter: bla
