[The description below was written by a language model from this plasmid's Addgene catalogue record and pLannotate feature annotations shown in this document.]
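Description:
pcDNA5-FRT/T0-eGFP NFATC2IP is a mammalian expression plasmid of about 7.1 kb, built on a pcDNA5/FRT/TO-type backbone that already carries an eGFP tag. It is propagated in E. coli through a high-copy ColE1/pUC-type origin and selected with ampicillin via the β-lactamase gene and its own promoter. Short fragments of the f1 origin, lac regulatory region and related backbone sequences are also annotated but have no evident role in the design.

The expression cassette is driven by the human CMV immediate-early enhancer and promoter. This is followed directly by two short matches to tet operator sequences, consistent with the tetracycline-regulated "TO" arrangement, in which a Tet repressor supplied by the host cell keeps transcription off until tetracycline or doxycycline is added. Downstream, EGFP is fused in frame to the N terminus of human NFATC2IP (also known as NIP45, ESC2 or RAD60). The 1,257 bp insert lacks its first methionine, so translation starts from the EGFP reading frame. The bovine growth hormone polyadenylation signal terminates the transcript.

A single FRT site sits immediately upstream of a hygromycin phosphotransferase coding sequence that has no full promoter annotated before it and ends in an SV40 poly(A) signal. In this type of vector, Flp-mediated recombination into a genomic FRT landing site places the hygromycin gene behind a resident promoter, so hygromycin resistance selects for single-copy, isogenic integrants.

The plasmid can therefore be used for transient or stable, inducible expression of fluorescently tagged NFATC2IP. The associated work concerns this protein's role in SUMO-dependent genome integrity.
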