Addgene plasmid #221433: pcDNA5-FRT/T0-eGFP NFATC2IP
Purpose: Mammalian expression vector of eGFP tagged NFATC2IP
Depositing lab: Daniel Durocher. Depositing organization: Sinai Health System. Publication: NFATC2IP is a mediator of SUMO-dependent genome integrity. Cho T, Hoeg L, Setiaputra D, Durocher D. Genes Dev. 2024 Apr 17;38(5-6):233-252. doi: 10.1101/gad.350914.123. PubMed 38503515.
Backbone
  Vector backbone: pcDNA5 eGFP-FRT-T0
  Backbone manufacturer: ThermoFisher
  Backbone size w/o insert (bp): 5824
  Total vector size (bp): 7081
  Vector type: Mammalian Expression
  Selectable markers: Hygromycin
Growth in bacteria
  Bacterial resistance: Ampicillin, 100 μg/mL
  Growth temperature: 37°C
  Growth strain: DH5alpha
  Copy number: High Copy
Gene/Insert
  Gene/Insert name: NFATC2IP
  Species: H. sapiens (human)
  Insert size (bp): 1257
  Mutation: 1st Methionine of NFATC2IP deleted
  Entrez Gene: NFATC2IP (a.k.a. ESC2, NIP45, RAD60)
  Promoter: CMV
  Tag / fusion protein: eGFP (N terminal on insert)
  Cloning method: Other
  Sequencing primers: 5′ cgcaaatgggcggtaggcgtg
Terms and licenses: Academic/Nonprofit Terms; Industry Terms: Not Available to Industry
How to cite: pcDNA5-FRT/T0-eGFP NFATC2IP was a gift from Daniel Durocher (Addgene plasmid # 221433 ; http://n2t.net/addgene:221433 ; RRID:Addgene_221433)
